>Addgene plasmid #21590 | pCDNA3-Myc3-Cul3 delta N41 | addgene partial sequence | sequence record 27263 | 21590 with CMV-F
GCAGGACTCTCTGGCTACTAGAGAACCCACTGCTTACTGGCTTATCGAAATTAATACGACTCACTATAGG
GAGACCCAAGCTATGGAGCAAAAGCTCATCTCAGAGGAAGATCTGGAATTAGAGCAAAAGCTCATCTCAG
AGGAAGATCTGGAATTAGAGCAAAAGCTCATCTCAGAGGAAGATCTGGAATTCAGGATCCTGATATCCGC
GGTACCGAGCACCATGTCGAATCTGAGCAAAGGCACGGGCAGCCGGAAGGACACCAAGATGCGGATCCGG
GCCTTTCCGATGACCATGGATGAAAAATATGTAAACAGCATTACTGGACTAAGAGAAGTTGTTACCGAAC
ATCTCATAAATAAGGTGCGAGAAGATGTACTAAATTCATTGAATAACAACTTTCTTCAAACGCTAAATCA
AGCTTGGAATGATCATCAAACAGCTATGGTGATGATTAGAGACATACTAATGTACATGGACCGTGTGTAT
GTACAACAAAATAATGTGGAGAACGTCTACAATTTGGGATTAATTATTTTTCGAGATCAAGTTGTACGTT
ATGGGTGTATTAGGGATCATCTACGGCAAACTCTATTGGATATGATTGCAAGAGAGCGGAAAGGAGAAGT
CGTAGACAGAGGCGCAATAAGAAATGCTTGCCAGATGTTAATGATTTTAGGTCTCGAAGGAAGATCAGTC
TGTGAAGAAGATTTTGAGGCTCC
