[The description below was written by a language model from this plasmid's Addgene catalogue record.]
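Description:
pCDNA3-Myc3-Cul3 delta N41 is a mammalian expression plasmid built on the Invitrogen pcDNA3 backbone (about 5.4 kb without insert). It is propagated in E. coli under ampicillin selection, and it can be selected in transfected mammalian cells with G418. The record does not include a feature table. The promoter and other regulatory elements are therefore not explicitly listed, although pcDNA3 vectors normally drive inserts from the CMV immediate-early promoter. The T7 and SP6 sequencing primers given in the record match the phage promoters that flank the pcDNA3 polylinker.

The insert is a roughly 2.3 kb human cullin 3 (CUL3) coding sequence, cloned between KpnI and XbaI sites that both remain intact. It is fused at its N terminus to a triple Myc epitope tag (myc3) carried on the backbone, which allows detection and immunoprecipitation with anti-Myc antibodies. The cullin carries an internal deletion near its N terminus, recorded as removal of residues 34-74, a 41-residue span that matches the "delta N41" in the name. Cullins are scaffold subunits of RING-type E3 ubiquitin ligases, and the N-terminal region of CUL3 is generally the surface that engages BTB-domain substrate adaptors. The associated study concerns the BTB protein Keap1 targeting the transcription factor Nrf2 for ubiquitination by a Cullin 3-Roc1 ligase. The construct is thus most plausibly a deletion mutant for comparison with wild-type CUL3 in binding and ubiquitination assays in transfected cells, though the record does not state its functional phenotype.
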