Addgene plasmid #21590: pCDNA3-Myc3-Cul3 delta N41
Depositing lab: Yue Xiong. Depositing organization: University of North Carolina at Chapel Hill. Publication: BTB protein Keap1 targets antioxidant transcription factor Nrf2 for ubiquitination by the Cullin 3-Roc1 ligase. Furukawa M, Xiong Y. Mol Cell Biol. 2005 Jan . 25(1):162-71. 10.1128/MCB.25.1.162-171.2005 PubMed 15601839.
Backbone
  Vector backbone: pcDNA3
  Backbone manufacturer: Invitrogen
  Backbone size w/o insert (bp): 5437
  Vector type: Mammalian Expression
  Selectable markers: G418
Growth in bacteria
  Bacterial resistance: Ampicillin, 100 μg/mL
  Growth temperature: 37°C
  Growth strain: DH5alpha
  Copy number: Unknown
Gene/Insert
  Gene/Insert name: cullin 3 (alt name: CUL3)
  Species: H. sapiens (human)
  Insert size (bp): 2263
  Mutation: Residues 34-74 deleted from N terminus.
  GenBank ID: NM_003590
  Entrez Gene: CUL3 (a.k.a. CUL-3, NEDAUS, PHA2E)
  Tag / fusion protein: myc3 (N terminal on backbone)
  Cloning method: Restriction Enzyme; 5′ cloning site KpnI (not destroyed); 3′ cloning site XbaI (not destroyed)
  Sequencing primers: 5′ T7; 3′ SP6
Terms and licenses: Academic/Nonprofit Terms; Industry Terms: Not Available to Industry
How to cite: pCDNA3-Myc3-Cul3 delta N41 was a gift from Yue Xiong (Addgene plasmid # 21590 ; http://n2t.net/addgene:21590 ; RRID:Addgene_21590)
